>Addgene plasmid #100144 | p7054 pHAGE-P-CMVt-N-HA-GAW-COPE | addgene full sequence | sequence record 194460 | Addgene NGS Result
TCAAAGGATCTTCTTGAGATCCTTTTTTTCTGCGCGTAATCTGCTGCTTGCAAACAAAAAAACCACCGCT
ACCAGCGGTGGTTTGTTTGCCGGATCAAGAGCTACCAACTCTTTTTCCGAAGGTAACTGGCTTCAGCAGA
GCGCAGATACCAAATACTGTTCTTCTAGTGTAGCCGTAGTTAGGCCACCACTTCAAGAACTCTGTAGCAC
CGCCTACATACCTCGCTCTGCTAATCCTGTTACCAGTGGCTGCTGCCAGTGGCGATAAGTCGTGTCTTAC
CGGGTTGGACTCAAGACGATAGTTACCGGATAAGGCGCAGCGGTCGGGCTGAACGGGGGGTTCGTGCACA
CAGCCCAGCTTGGAGCGAACGACCTACACCGAACTGAGATACCTACAGCGTGAGCTATGAGAAAGCGCCA
CGCTTCCCGAAGGGAGAAAGGCGGACAGGTATCCGGTAAGCGGCAGGGTCGGAACAGGAGAGCGCACGAG
GGAGCTTCCAGGGGGAAACGCCTGGTATCTTTATAGTCCTGTCGGGTTTCGCCACCTCTGACTTGAGCGT
CGATTTTTGTGATGCTCGTCAGGGGGGCGGAGCCTATGGAAAAACGCCAGCAACGCGGCCTTTTTACGGT
TCCTGGCCTTTTGCTGGCCTTTTGCTCACATGTTCTTTCCTGCGTTATCCCCTGATTCTGTGGATAACCG
TATTACCGCCTTTGAGTGAGCTGATACCGCTCGCCGCAGCCGAACGACCGAGCGCAGCGAGTCAGTGAGC
GAGGAAGCGGAAGAGCGCCCAATACGCAAACCGCCTCTCCCCGCGCGTTGGCCGATTCATTAATGCAGCA
AGCTCATGGCTGACTAATTTTTTTTATTTATGCAGAGGCCGAGGCCGCCTCGGCCTCTGAGCTATTCCAG
AAGTAGTGAGGAGGCTTTTTTGGAGGCCTAGGCTTTTGCAAAAAGCTCCCCGTGGCACGACAGGTTTCCC
GACTGGAAAGCGGGCAGTGAGCGCAACGCAATTAATGTGAGTTAGCTCACTCATTAGGCACCCCAGGCTT
TACACTTTATGCTTCCGGCTCGTATGTTGTGTGGAATTGTGAGCGGATAACAATTTCACACAGGAAACAG
CTATGACATGATTACGAATTTCACAAATAAAGCATTTTTTTCACTGCATTCTAGTTGTGGTTTGTCCAAA
CTCATCAATGTATCTTATCATGTCTGGATCAACTGGATAACTCAAGCTAACCAAAATCATCCCAAACTTC
CCACCCCATACCCTATTACCACTGCCAATTACCTGTGGTTTCATTTACTCTAAACCTGTGATTCCTCTGA
ATTATTTTCATTTTAAAGAAATTGTATTTGTTAAATATGTACTACAAACTTAGTAGTTGGAAGGGCTAAT
TCACTCCCAAAGAAGACAAGATATCCTTGATCTGTGGATCTACCACACACAAGGCTACTTCCCTGATTAG
CAGAACTACACACCAGGGCCAGGGGTCAGATATCCACTGACCTTTGGATGGTGCTACAAGCTAGTACCAG
TTGAGCCAGATAAGGTAGAAGAGGCCAATAAAGGAGAGAACACCAGCTTGTTACACCCTGTGAGCCTGCA
TGGGATGGATGACCCGGAGAGAGAAGTGTTAGAGTGGAGGTTTGACAGCCGCCTAGCATTTCATCACGTG
GCCCGAGAGCTGCATCCGGAGTACTTCAAGAACTGCTGATATCGAGCTTGCTACAAGGGACTTTCCGCTG
GGGACTTTCCAGGGAGGCGTGGCCTGGGCGGGACTGGGGAGTGGCGAGCCCTCAGATCCTGCATATAAGC
AGCTGCTTTTTGCCTGTACTGGGTCTCTCTGGTTAGACCAGATCTGAGCCTGGGAGCTCTCTGGCTAACT
AGGGAACCCACTGCTTAAGCCTCAATAAAGCTTGCCTTGAGTGCTTCAAGTAGTGTGTGCCCGTCTGTTG
TGTGACTCTGGTAACTAGAGATCCCTCAGACCCTTTTAGTCAGTGTGGAAAATCTCTAGCAGTGGCGCCC
GAACAGGGACTTGAAAGCGAAAGGGAAACCAGAGGAGCTCTCTCGACGCAGGACTCGGCTTGCTGAAGCG
CGCACGGCAAGAGGCGAGGGGCGGCGACTGGTGAGTACGCCAAAAATTTTGACTAGCGGAGGCTAGAAGG
AGAGAGATGGGTGCGAGAGCGTCAGTATTAAGCGGGGGAGAATTAGATCGCGATGGGAAAAAATTCGGTT
AAGGCCAGGGGGAAAGAAAAAATATAAATTAAAACATATAGTATGGGCAAGCAGGGAGCTAGAACGATTC
GCAGTTAATCCTGGCCTGTTAGAAACATCAGAAGGCTGTAGACAAATACTGGGACAGCTACAACCATCCC
TTCAGACAGGATCAGAAGAACTTAGATCATTATATAATACAGTAGCAACCCTCTATTGTGTGCATCAAAG
GATAGAGATAAAAGACACCAAGGAAGCTTTAGACAAGATAGAGGAAGAGCAAAACAAAAGTAAGACCACC
GCACAGCAAGCGGCCGGCCGCTGATCTTCAGACCTGGAGGAGGAGATATGAGGGACAATTGGAGAAGTGA
ATTATATAAATATAAAGTAGTAAAAATTGAACCATTAGGAGTAGCACCCACCAAGGCAAAGAGAAGAGTG
GTGCAGAGAGAAAAAAGAGCAGTGGGAATAGGAGCTTTGTTCCTTGGGTTCTTGGGAGCAGCAGGAAGCA
CTATGGGCGCAGCGTCAATGACGCTGACGGTACAGGCCAGACAATTATTGTCTGGTATAGTGCAGCAGCA
GAACAATTTGCTGAGGGCTATTGAGGCGCAACAGCATCTGTTGCAACTCACAGTCTGGGGCATCAAGCAG
CTCCAGGCAAGAATCCTGGCTGTGGAAAGATACCTAAAGGATCAACAGCTCCTGGGGATTTGGGGTTGCT
CTGGAAAACTCATTTGCACCACTGCTGTGCCTTGGAATGCTAGTTGGAGTAATAAATCTCTGGAACAGAT
TTGGAATCACACGACCTGGATGGAGTGGGACAGAGAAATTAACAATTACACAAGCTTAATACACTCCTTA
ATTGAAGAATCGCAAAACCAGCAAGAAAAGAATGAACAAGAATTATTGGAATTAGATAAATGGGCAAGTT
TGTGGAATTGGTTTAACATAACAAATTGGCTGTGGTATATAAAATTATTCATAATGATAGTAGGAGGCTT
GGTAGGTTTAAGAATAGTTTTTGCTGTACTTTCTATAGTGAATAGAGTTAGGCAGGGATATTCACCATTA
TCGTTTCAGACCCACCTCCCAACCCCGAGGGGACCCGACAGGCCCGAAGGAATAGAAGAAGAAGGTGGAG
AGAGAGACAGAGACAGATCCATTCGATTAGTGAACGGATCTCGACGGTATCGCCGAATTCACAAATGGCA
GTATTCATCCACAATTTTAAAAGAAAAGGGGGGATTGGGGGGTACAGTGCAGGGGAAAGAATAGTAGACA
TAATAGCAACAGACATACAAACTAAAGAATTACAAAAACAAATTACAAAAATTCAAAATTTTCGGGTTTA
TTACAGGGACAGCAGAGATCCAGTTTGGACTAGTGGAGTTCCGCGTTACATAACTTACGGTAAATGGCCC
GCCTGGCTGACCGCCCAACGACCCCCGCCCATTGACGTCAATAATGACGTATGTTCCCATAGTAACGCCA
ATAGGGACTTTCCATTGACGTCAATGGGTGGAGTATTTACGGTAAACTGCCCACTTGGCAGTACATCAAG
TGTATCATATGCCAAGTACGCCCCCTATTGACGTCAATGACGGTAAATGGCCCGCCTGGCATTATGCCCA
GTACATGACCTTATGGGACTTTCCTACTTGGCAGTACATCTACGTATTAGTCATCGCTATTACCATGGTG
ATGCGGTTTTGGCAGTACATCAATGGGCGTGGATAGCGGTTTGACTCACGGGGATTTCCAAGTCTCCACC
CCATTGACGTCAATGGGAGTTTGTTTTGGCACCAAAATCAACGGGACTTTCCAAAATGTCGTAACAACTC
CGCCCCATTGACGCAAATGGGCGGTAGGCGTGTACGGTGGGAGGTCTATATAAGCAGAGCTCTCCCTATC
AGTGATAGAGATCTCCCTATCAGTGATAGAGATCGTCGACGAGCTCGTTTAGTGAACCGTCAGATCGCCT
GGAGACGCCATCCACGCTGTTTTGACCTCCATAGAAGACACCGGGACCGATCCAGCCTCCGGACTCTAGC
GTTTAAACGCTAGCCACCATGGCGTACCCATACGATGTTCCAGATTACGCTGCTCGAGGTTATCAAACAA
GTTTGTACAAAAAAGTTGGCATGGCGCCTCCGGCCCCCGGCCCGGCCTCCGGCGGCTCCGGGGAGGTAGA
CGAGCTGTTCGACGTAAAGAACGCCTTCTACATCGGCAGCTACCAGCAGTGCATAAACGAGGCGCAGCGG
GTGAAGCTGTCAAGCCCAGAGAGAGACGTGGAGAGGGACGTCTTCCTGTATAGAGCGTACCTGGCGCAGA
GGAAGTTCGGTGTGGTCCTGGATGAGATCAAGCCCTCCTCGGCCCCTGAGCTCCAGGCCGTGCGCATGTT
TGCTGACTACCTCGCCCACGAGAGTCGGAGGGACAGCATCGTGGCCGAGCTGGACCGAGAGATGAGCAGG
AGCGTGGACGTGACCAACACCACCTTCCTGCTCATGGCCGCCTCCATCTATCTCCACGACCAGAACCCGG
ATGCCGCCCTGCGTGCGCTGCACCAGGGGGACAGCCTGGAGTGCACAGCCATGACAGTGCAGATCCTGCT
GAAGCTGGACCGCCTGGACCTCGCCCGGAAGGAGCTGAAGAGAATGCAGGACCTGGACGAGGATGCCACC
CTCACCCAGCTCGCCACTGCCTGGGTCAGCCTGGCCACGGGTGGTGAGAAGCTGCAGGATGCCTACTACA
TCTTCCAGGAGATGGCTGACAAGTGCTCGCCCACCCTGCTGCTGCTCAATGGGCAGGCGGCCTGCCACAT
GGCCCAGGGCCGCTGGGAGGCCGCTGAGGGCCTGCTGCAGGAGGCGCTAGACAAGGATAGTGGCTACCCG
GAGACGCTGGTCAACCTCATCGTCCTGTCCCAGCACCTGGGCAAGCCCCCTGAGGTGACAAACCGATACC
TGTCCCAGCTGAAGGATGCCCACAGGTCCCATCCCTTCATCAAGGAGTACCAGGCCAAGGAGAACGACTT
TGACAGGCTGGTGCTACAGTACGCTCCCAGCGCCTGCCCAACTTTCTTGTACAAAGTGGTTCGATAACGA
ATTCTACCGGGTAGGGGAGGCGCTTTTCCCAAGGCAGTCTGGAGCATGCGCTTTAGCAGCCCCGCTGGGC
ACTTGGCGCTACACAAGTGGCCTCTGGCCTCGCACACATTCCACATCCACCGGTAGGCGCCAACCGGCTC
CGTTCTTTGGTGGCCCCTTCGCGCCACCTTCTACTCCTCCCCTAGTCAGGAAGTTCCCCCCCGCCCCGCA
GCTCGCGTCGTGCAGGACGTGACAAATGGAAGTAGCACGTCTCACTAGTCTCGTGCAGATGGACAGCACC
GCTGAGCAATGGAAGCGGGTAGGCCTTTGGGGCAGCGGCCAATAGCAGCTTTGCTCCTTCGCTTTCTGGG
CTCAGAGGCTGGGAAGGGGTGGGTCCGGGGGCGGGCTCAGGGGCGGGCTCAGGGGCGGGGCGGGCGCCCG
AAGGTCCTCCGGAGGCCCGGCATTCTGCACGCTTCAAAAGCGCACGTCTGCCGCGCTGTTCTCCTCTTCC
TCATCTCCGGGCCTTTCGACCTGCAGCCCAAGCTTACCATGACCGAGTACAAGCCCACGGTGCGCCTCGC
CACCCGCGACGACGTCCCCAGGGCCGTACGCACCCTCGCCGCCGCGTTCGCCGACTACCCCGCCACGCGC
CACACCGTCGATCCGGACCGCCACATCGAGCGGGTCACCGAGCTGCAAGAACTCTTCCTCACGCGCGTCG
GGCTCGACATCGGCAAGGTGTGGGTCGCGGACGACGGCGCCGCGGTGGCGGTCTGGACCACGCCGGAGAG
CGTCGAAGCGGGGGCGGTGTTCGCCGAGATCGGCCCGCGCATGGCCGAGTTGAGCGGTTCCCGGCTGGCC
GCGCAGCAACAGATGGAAGGCCTCCTGGCGCCGCACCGGCCCAAGGAGCCCGCGTGGTTCCTGGCCACCG
TCGGCGTCTCGCCCGACCACCAGGGCAAGGGTCTGGGCAGCGCCGTCGTGCTCCCCGGAGTGGAGGCGGC
CGAGCGCGCCGGGGTGCCCGCCTTCCTGGAGACCTCCGCGCCCCGCAACCTCCCCTTCTACGAGCGGCTC
GGCTTCACCGTCACCGCCGACGTCGAGGTGCCCGAAGGACCGCGCACCTGGTGCATGACCCGCAAGCCCG
GTGCCTGACGCCCGCCCCACGACCCGCAGCGCCCGACCGAAAGGAGCGCACGACCCCATGCATCGATAGA
TCCTAATCAACCTCTGGATTACAAAATTTGTGAAAGATTGACTGGTATTCTTAACTATGTTGCTCCTTTT
ACGCTATGTGGATACGCTGCTTTAATGCCTTTGTATCATGCTATTGCTTCCCGTATGGCTTTCATTTTCT
CCTCCTTGTATAAATCCTGGTTGCTGTCTCTTTATGAGGAGTTGTGGCCCGTTGTCAGGCAACGTGGCGT
GGTGTGCACTGTGTTTGCTGACGCAACCCCCACTGGTTGGGGCATTGCCACCACCTGTCAGCTCCTTTCC
GGGACTTTCGCTTTCCCCCTCCCTATTGCCACGGCGGAACTCATCGCCGCCTGCCTTGCCCGCTGCTGGA
CAGGGGCTCGGCTGTTGGGCACTGACAATTCCGTGGTGTTGTCGGGGAAATCATCGTCCTTTCCTTGGCT
GCTCGCCTGTGTTGCCACCTGGATTCTGCGCGGGACGTCCTTCTGCTACGTCCCTTCGGCCCTCAATCCA
GCGGACCTTCCTTCCCGCGGCCTGCTGCCGGCTCTGCGGCCTCTTCCGCGTCTTCGCCTTCGCCCTCAGA
CGAGTCGGATCTCCCTTTGGGCCGCCTCCCCGCCTGAGATCCTTTAAGACCAATGACTTACAAGGCAGCT
GTAGATCTTAGCCACTTTTTAAAAGAAAAGGGGGGACTGGAAGGGCTAATTCACTCCCAACGAAGACAAG
ATCTGCTTTTTGCTTGTACTGGGTCTCTCTGGTTAGACCAGATCTGAGCCTGGGAGCTCTCTGGCTAACT
AGGGAACCCACTGCTTAAGCCTCAATAAAGCTTGCCTTGAGTGCTTCAAGTAGTGTGTGCCCGTCTGTTG
TGTGACTCTGGTAACTAGAGATCCCTCAGACCCTTTTAGTCAGTGTGGAAAATCTCTAGCAGTAGTAGTT
CATGTCATCTTATTATTCAGTATTTATAACTTGCAAAGAAATGAATATCAGAGAGTGAGAGGCCCGGGTT
AATTAAGGAAAGGGCTAGATCATTCTTGAAGACGAAAGGGCCTCGTGATACGCCTATTTTTATAGGTTAA
TGTCATGATAATAATGGTTTCTTAGACGTCAGGTGGCACTTTTCGGGGAAATGTGCGCGGAACCCCTATT
TGTTTATTTTTCTAAATACATTCAAATATGTATCCGCTCATGAGACAATAACCCTGATAAATGCTTCAAT
AATATTGAAAAAGGAAGAGTATGAGTATTCAACATTTCCGTGTCGCCCTTATTCCCTTTTTTGCGGCATT
TTGCCTTCCTGTTTTTGCTCACCCAGAAACGCTGGTGAAAGTAAAAGATGCTGAAGATCAGTTGGGTGCA
CGAGTGGGTTACATCGAACTGGATCTCAACAGCGGTAAGATCCTTGAGAGTTTTCGCCCCGAAGAACGTT
TTCCAATGATGAGCACTTTTAAAGTTCTGCTATGTGGCGCGGTATTATCCCGTGTTGACGCCGGGCAAGA
GCAACTCGGTCGCCGCATACACTATTCTCAGAATGACTTGGTTGAGTACTCACCAGTCACAGAAAAGCAT
CTTACGGATGGCATGACAGTAAGAGAATTATGCAGTGCTGCCATAACCATGAGTGATAACACTGCGGCCA
ACTTACTTCTGACAACGATCGGAGGACCGAAGGAGCTAACCGCTTTTTTGCACAACATGGGGGATCATGT
AACTCGCCTTGATCGTTGGGAACCGGAGCTGAATGAAGCCATACCAAACGACGAGCGTGACACCACGATG
CCTGTAGCAATGGCAACAACGTTGCGCAAACTATTAACTGGCGAACTACTTACTCTAGCTTCCCGGCAAC
AATTAATAGACTGGATGGAGGCGGATAAAGTTGCAGGACCACTTCTGCGCTCGGCCCTTCCGGCTGGCTG
GTTTATTGCTGATAAATCTGGAGCCGGTGAGCGTGGGTCTCGCGGTATCATTGCAGCACTGGGGCCAGAT
GGTAAGCCCTCCCGTATCGTAGTTATCTACACGACGGGGAGTCAGGCAACTATGGATGAACGAAATAGAC
AGATCGCTGAGATAGGTGCCTCACTGATTAAGCATTGGTAACTGTCAGACCAAGTTTACTCATATATACT
TTAGATTGATTTAAAACTTCATTTTTAATTTAAAAGGATCTAGGTGAAGATCCTTTTTGATAATCTCATG
ACCAAAATCCCTTAACGTGAGTTTTCGTTCCACTGAGCGTCAGACCCCGTAGAAAAGA
Features (pLannotate 1.2.2; 31 found; start..end, strand, type, name):
     14..602     +  rep_origin     ori: high-copy-number ColE1/pMB1/pBR322/pUC origin of replication
    785..839     +  CDS            lacI (fragment): lac repressor; lacI; The lac repressor binds to the lac operator to inhibit transcription in E. coli. This inhibition can be relieved by adding lactose or isopropyl-β-D-thiogalactopyranoside (IPTG).
    845..938     +  rep_origin     SV40 ori (fragment): SV40 origin of replication
    963..1000    +  CDS            lacI (fragment): lac repressor; lacI; The lac repressor binds to the lac operator to inhibit transcription in E. coli. This inhibition can be relieved by adding lactose or isopropyl-β-D-thiogalactopyranoside (IPTG).
   1013..1034    +  protein_bind   CAP binding site: CAP binding activates transcription in the presence of cAMP. E. coli catabolite activator protein
   1049..1079    +  promoter       lac promoter: promoter for the E. coli lac operon
   1087..1103    +  protein_bind   lac operator: The lac repressor binds to the lac operator to inhibit transcription in E. coli. This inhibition can be relieved by adding lactose or isopropyl-β-D-thiogalactopyranoside (IPTG). lac repressor encoded by lacI
   1137..1220    +  polyA_signal   SV40 poly(A) signal (fragment): SV40 polyadenylation signal
   1387..1716    +  CDS            nef (fragment): NEF_HV1BR - Experimental evidence at protein level: Swiss-Prot protein existence level 1. Extracellular Nef protein targets CD4(+) T-lymphocytes for apoptosis by interacting with CXCR4 surface receptors (PubMed:14990729). From Human immunodeficiency virus type 1 group M subtype B (isolate BRU/LAI) (HIV-1).
   1764..2021    +  LTR            5' LTR (truncated): truncated 5' long terminal repeat (LTR) from HIV-1
   2068..2193    +  misc_feature   HIV-1 Ψ: packaging signal of human immunodeficiency virus type 1
   2177..2515    +  CDS            HIV-1 gag (fragment): gag protein from human immunodeficiency virus 1; gag
   2690..2923    +  misc_feature   RRE: The Rev response element (RRE) of HIV-1 allows for Rev-dependent mRNA export from the nucleus to the cytoplasm.
   3300..3400    +  CDS            Rev (fragment): human immunodeficiency virus 1 (HIV-1) Rev protein; rev; enhances nuclear export of unspliced and incompletely spliced viral mRNAs
   3445..3562    +  misc_feature   cPPT/CTS: central polypurine tract and central termination sequence of HIV-1
   3614..3917    +  enhancer       CMV enhancer: human cytomegalovirus immediate early enhancer
   3918..4121    +  promoter       CMV promoter: human cytomegalovirus (CMV) immediate early promoter
   4123..4142    +  promoter       PLtetO-1 promoter (fragment): modified phage lambda PL promoter with tet operator sites (Lutz and Bujard, 1997)
   4144..4163    +  promoter       PLtetO-1 promoter (fragment): modified phage lambda PL promoter with tet operator sites (Lutz and Bujard, 1997)
   4171..4204    +  promoter       TRE3GV promoter (fragment): 3rd-generation Tet-responsive promoter that can be activated by binding of Tet-On® 3G, optimized for retroviral and lentiviral vectors
   4295..4321    +  CDS            3xHA (fragment): three tandem HA epitope tags
   4338..4355    +  protein_bind   attB1 (fragment): mutant version of attB; core recombination site for the Gateway® BP reaction BP Clonase™
   4361..5284    +  CDS            COPE: COPE_HUMAN - Experimental evidence at protein level: Swiss-Prot protein existence level 1. The coatomer is a cytosolic protein complex that binds to dilysine motifs and reversibly associates with Golgi non-clathrin- coated vesicles, which further mediate biosynthetic protein transport from the ER, via the Golgi up to the trans Golgi network. The coatomer complex is required for budding from Golgi membranes, and is essential for the retrograde Golgi-to-ER transport of dilysine-tagged proteins. In mammals, the coatomer can only be recruited by membranes associated with ADP-ribosylation factors (
   5287..5310    -  protein_bind   attB2: mutant version of attB; recombination site for the Gateway® BP reaction BP Clonase™
   5329..5828    +  promoter       PGK promoter: mouse phosphoglycerate kinase 1 promoter
   5849..6448    +  CDS            PuroR: puromycin N-acetyltransferase; pac from Streptomyces alboniger; confers resistance to puromycin
   6515..7103    +  misc_feature   WPRE: woodchuck hepatitis virus posttranscriptional regulatory element
   7111..7176    +  CDS            nef (fragment): NEF_HV1Z2 - Experimental evidence at protein level: Swiss-Prot protein existence level 1. Extracellular Nef protein targets CD4(+) T-lymphocytes for apoptosis by interacting with CXCR4 surface receptors. From Human immunodeficiency virus type 1 group M subtype D (isolate Z2/CDC-Z34) (HIV-1).
   7178..7411    +  LTR            3' LTR (ΔU3): self-inactivating 3' long terminal repeat (LTR) from HIV-1
   7616..7720    +  promoter       AmpR promoter: bla
   7721..8581    +  CDS            AmpR: β-lactamase; bla; confers resistance to ampicillin, carbenicillin, and related antibiotics
