[The description below was written by a language model from this plasmid's Addgene catalogue record and pLannotate feature annotations shown in this document.]
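Description:
p7054 pHAGE-P-CMVt-N-HA-GAW-COPE is an HIV-1-based lentiviral mammalian expression plasmid that carries human COPE (epsilon-COP, a subunit of the coatomer complex involved in Golgi vesicle budding and retrograde Golgi-to-ER transport) with an N-terminal HA epitope tag supplied by the backbone. It is propagated in E. coli through a high-copy ColE1/pUC-type origin and selected with ampicillin via the β-lactamase gene.

The lentiviral transfer cassette runs from a truncated 5' LTR through the Ψ packaging signal, a gag fragment, the Rev response element and the cPPT/CTS to a self-inactivating ΔU3 3' LTR. This arrangement lets the RNA be packaged when helper functions are supplied in trans and leaves the integrated provirus without LTR promoter activity. Inside it, the CMV enhancer and promoter are followed by two short matches to tet operator sequences. Together with the "CMVt" in the name, these suggest a tetracycline-repressible CMV promoter, although the catalogue lists the promoter only as CMV. Downstream lie the HA tag and the COPE coding sequence, which is flanked by attB1 and attB2 sites left from Gateway recombination into the destination vector. A separate mouse PGK promoter drives puromycin N-acetyltransferase for selection of transduced or transfected cells, and a WPRE ahead of the 3' LTR enhances transcript expression.

The catalogue sizes (about 10 kb total, 2.2 kb insert) differ from the sequenced record, which is 8,738 nt with a COPE reading frame of roughly 0.9 kb. The construct is associated with a proteomic study of cellular interactors of the ubiquitin ligase HERC2, where an HA-tagged protein would suit stable expression and interaction analysis.
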