Addgene plasmid #100144: p7054 pHAGE-P-CMVt-N-HA-GAW-COPE
Purpose: Expresses COPE
Depositing lab: Peter Howley. Depositing organization: Harvard Medical School. Publication: Proteomic analysis and identification of cellular interactors of the giant ubiquitin ligase HERC2. Galligan JT, Martinez-Noel G, Arndt V, Hayes S, Chittenden TW, Harper JW, Howley PM. J Proteome Res. 2015 Feb 6;14(2):953-66. doi: 10.1021/pr501005v. Epub 2014 Dec 15. PubMed 25476789.
Backbone
  Vector backbone: PHAGE-P-CMVt-N-HA-GAW
  Backbone size w/o insert (bp): 7800
  Total vector size (bp): 10000
  Vector type: Mammalian Expression, Lentiviral
  Selectable markers: Puromycin
Growth in bacteria
  Bacterial resistance: Ampicillin, 100 μg/mL
  Growth temperature: 37°C
  Growth strain: NEB Stable
  Copy number: Unknown
Gene/Insert
  Gene/Insert name: COPE
  Species: H. sapiens (human)
  Insert size (bp): 2200
  Entrez Gene: COPE (a.k.a. epsilon-COP)
  Promoter: CMV
  Tag / fusion protein: HA (N terminal on backbone)
  Cloning method: Gateway Cloning
  Sequencing primers: 5′ M13F
Terms and licenses: Academic/Nonprofit Terms; Industry Terms: Not Available to Industry
How to cite: p7054 pHAGE-P-CMVt-N-HA-GAW-COPE was a gift from Peter Howley (Addgene plasmid # 100144 ; http://n2t.net/addgene:100144 ; RRID:Addgene_100144)
